Addgene plasmid #222639: pLV-mScarlet3-CAAX-IRES-Puro
Purpose: Live-cell plasma membrane marker
Depositing lab: Arnold Hayer. Depositing organization: McGill University. Publication: Excitable Rho dynamics control cell shape and motility by sequentially activating ERM proteins and actomyosin contractility. Marshall-Burghardt S, Migueles-Ramirez RA, Lin Q, El Baba N, Saada R, Umar M, Mavalwala K, Hayer A. Sci Adv. 2024 Sep 6;10(36):eadn6858. doi: 10.1126/sciadv.adn6858. Epub 2024 Sep 6. PubMed 39241071.
Backbone
  Vector backbone: pLV-EF1a-IRES-Puro
  Backbone size w/o insert (bp): 8785
  Vector type: Lentiviral
  Selectable markers: Puromycin
Growth in bacteria
  Bacterial resistance: Ampicillin, 100 μg/mL
  Growth temperature: 30°C
  Growth strain: NEB Stable
  Copy number: High Copy
Gene/Insert
  Gene/Insert name: mScarlet3-CAAX
  Species: Synthetic
  Insert size (bp): 765
  Promoter: EF1a
  Tag / fusion protein: mScarlet3 (N terminal on insert)
  Cloning method: Gibson Cloning
  Sequencing primers: 5′ EF-1a Forward; 3′ IRES-R
Terms and licenses: Academic/Nonprofit Terms; Industry Terms: Not Available to Industry
How to cite: pLV-mScarlet3-CAAX-IRES-Puro was a gift from Arnold Hayer (Addgene plasmid # 222639 ; http://n2t.net/addgene:222639 ; RRID:Addgene_222639)
