[The description below was written by a language model from this plasmid's Addgene catalogue record and pLannotate feature annotations shown in this document.]
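Description:
pLV-mScarlet3-CAAX-IRES-Puro is an HIV-1-derived lentiviral transfer plasmid built on the pLV-EF1a-IRES-Puro backbone and intended for stable expression of a red fluorescent plasma membrane marker in mammalian cells. In bacteria it is maintained through a high-copy ColE1/pUC-type origin and selected with ampicillin via the β-lactamase gene; a remnant lac promoter/operator region and an SV40 poly(A) signal also sit in the plasmid backbone. The viral portion is flanked by two HIV-1 LTR elements, both annotated as truncated with adjacent nef-derived sequence. It carries the Ψ packaging signal with a gag fragment, the Rev response element for Rev-dependent nuclear export of the genomic RNA, and the cPPT/CTS that aids nuclear import. These elements allow the RNA to be packaged into particles when the viral proteins are supplied in trans, and then integrated into target cells.

The payload is a single bicistronic transcript driven by the human EF-1α core promoter together with its intron A. The first cistron is the synthetic mScarlet3-CAAX fusion, in which the fluorescent protein is N-terminal to a CAAX motif, a prenylation signal that anchors the protein to the inner leaflet of the plasma membrane. The automated annotation labels this reading frame as a fragment of a related mScarlet variant, which reflects sequence similarity rather than a discrepancy with the catalogue entry. The source of the CAAX sequence is not stated in the record. An EMCV IRES then drives translation of puromycin N-acetyltransferase, so drug-resistant cells should also express the marker, and a downstream WPRE enhances transcript expression. The construct is used for live-cell imaging of the plasma membrane, for example in studies of cell shape and motility.
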