Features (pLannotate 1.2.2; 23 found; start..end, strand, type, name):
    376..633     +  LTR            5' LTR (truncated): truncated 5' long terminal repeat (LTR) from HIV-1
    680..805     +  misc_feature   HIV-1 Ψ: packaging signal of human immunodeficiency virus type 1
    789..1127    +  CDS            HIV-1 gag (fragment): gag protein from human immunodeficiency virus 1; gag
   1302..1535    +  misc_feature   RRE: The Rev response element (RRE) of HIV-1 allows for Rev-dependent mRNA export from the nucleus to the cytoplasm.
   1912..2012    +  CDS            Rev (fragment): human immunodeficiency virus 1 (HIV-1) Rev protein; rev; enhances nuclear export of unspliced and incompletely spliced viral mRNAs
   2027..2142    +  misc_feature   cPPT/CTS: central polypurine tract and central termination sequence of HIV-1 (lacking the first T)
   2220..2431    +  promoter       EF-1α core promoter: core promoter for human elongation factor EF-1α
   2432..3370    +  intron         EF-1α intron A: intron upstream of the start codon of human EF-1α
   3386..4056    +  CDS            mScarlet-2I (fragment): mScarlet-I derivative in which the N- and C-termini have been modified to reduce cytotoxicity (Valbuena et al., 2020) preserves the original mammalian codon optimization
   4252..4813    +  misc_feature   IRES: internal ribosome entry site (IRES) of the encephalomyocarditis virus (EMCV)
   4816..5415    +  CDS            PuroR: puromycin N-acetyltransferase; pac from Streptomyces alboniger; confers resistance to puromycin
   5439..6027    +  misc_feature   WPRE: woodchuck hepatitis virus posttranscriptional regulatory element
   6044..6562    +  CDS            nef (fragment): NEF_HV1BR - Experimental evidence at protein level: Swiss-Prot protein existence level 1. Extracellular Nef protein targets CD4(+) T-lymphocytes for apoptosis by interacting with CXCR4 surface receptors (PubMed:14990729). From Human immunodeficiency virus type 1 group M subtype B (isolate BRU/LAI) (HIV-1).
   6610..6867    +  LTR            5' LTR (truncated): truncated 5' long terminal repeat (LTR) from HIV-1
   7019..7035    -  protein_bind   lac operator: The lac repressor binds to the lac operator to inhibit transcription in E. coli. This inhibition can be relieved by adding lactose or isopropyl-β-D-thiogalactopyranoside (IPTG). lac repressor encoded by lacI
   7043..7073    -  promoter       lac promoter: promoter for the E. coli lac operon
   7088..7109    -  protein_bind   CAP binding site: CAP binding activates transcription in the presence of cAMP. E. coli catabolite activator protein
   7122..7214    -  CDS            lacI (fragment): lac repressor; lacI; The lac repressor binds to the lac operator to inhibit transcription in E. coli. This inhibition can be relieved by adding lactose or isopropyl-β-D-thiogalactopyranoside (IPTG).
   7397..7985    -  rep_origin     ori: high-copy-number ColE1/pMB1/pBR322/pUC origin of replication
   8156..9016    -  CDS            AmpR: β-lactamase; bla; confers resistance to ampicillin, carbenicillin, and related antibiotics
   9017..9121    -  promoter       AmpR promoter: bla
   9169..9303    +  polyA_signal   SV40 poly(A) signal: SV40 polyadenylation signal
   9470..328     +  CDS            nef (fragment) (across the origin): NEF_HV1BR - Experimental evidence at protein level: Swiss-Prot protein existence level 1. Extracellular Nef protein targets CD4(+) T-lymphocytes for apoptosis by interacting with CXCR4 surface receptors (PubMed:14990729). From Human immunodeficiency virus type 1 group M subtype B (isolate BRU/LAI) (HIV-1).
>Addgene plasmid #222639 | pLV-mScarlet3-CAAX-IRES-Puro | addgene full sequence | sequence record 438784 | Addgene NGS Result
GGAAGGGCTAATTCACTCCCAAAGAAGACAAGATATCCTTGATCTGTGGATCTACCACACACAAGGCTAC
TTCCCTGATTAGCAGAACTACACACCAGGGCCAGGGGTCAGATATCCACTGACCTTTGGATGGTGCTACA
AGCTAGTACCAGTTGAGCCAGATAAGGTAGAAGAGGCCAATAAAGGAGAGAACACCAGCTTGTTACACCC
TGTGAGCCTGCATGGGATGGATGACCCGGAGAGAGAAGTGTTAGAGTGGAGGTTTGACAGCCGCCTAGCA
TTTCATCACGTGGCCCGAGAGCTGCATCCGGAGTACTTCAAGAACTGCTGATATCGAGCTTGCTACAAGG
GACTTTCCGCTGGGGACTTTCCAGGGAGGCGTGGCCTGGGCGGGACTGGGGAGTGGCGAGCCCTCAGATC
CTGCATATAAGCAGCTGCTTTTTGCCTGTACTGGGTCTCTCTGGTTAGACCAGATCTGAGCCTGGGAGCT
CTCTGGCTAACTAGGGAACCCACTGCTTAAGCCTCAATAAAGCTTGCCTTGAGTGCTTCAAGTAGTGTGT
GCCCGTCTGTTGTGTGACTCTGGTAACTAGAGATCCCTCAGACCCTTTTAGTCAGTGTGGAAAATCTCTA
GCAGTGGCGCCCGAACAGGGACTTGAAAGCGAAAGGGAAACCAGAGGAGCTCTCTCGACGCAGGACTCGG
CTTGCTGAAGCGCGCACGGCAAGAGGCGAGGGGCGGCGACTGGTGAGTACGCCAAAAATTTTGACTAGCG
GAGGCTAGAAGGAGAGAGATGGGTGCGAGAGCGTCAGTATTAAGCGGGGGAGAATTAGATCGCGATGGGA
AAAAATTCGGTTAAGGCCAGGGGGAAAGAAAAAATATAAATTAAAACATATAGTATGGGCAAGCAGGGAG
CTAGAACGATTCGCAGTTAATCCTGGCCTGTTAGAAACATCAGAAGGCTGTAGACAAATACTGGGACAGC
TACAACCATCCCTTCAGACAGGATCAGAAGAACTTAGATCATTATATAATACAGTAGCAACCCTCTATTG
TGTGCATCAAAGGATAGAGATAAAAGACACCAAGGAAGCTTTAGACAAGATAGAGGAAGAGCAAAACAAA
AGTAAGACCACCGCACAGCAAGCGGCCGGCCGCTGATCTTCAGACCTGGAGGAGGAGATATGAGGGACAA
TTGGAGAAGTGAATTATATAAATATAAAGTAGTAAAAATTGAACCATTAGGAGTAGCACCCACCAAGGCA
AAGAGAAGAGTGGTGCAGAGAGAAAAAAGAGCAGTGGGAATAGGAGCTTTGTTCCTTGGGTTCTTGGGAG
CAGCAGGAAGCACTATGGGCGCAGCGTCAATGACGCTGACGGTACAGGCCAGACAATTATTGTCTGGTAT
AGTGCAGCAGCAGAACAATTTGCTGAGGGCTATTGAGGCGCAACAGCATCTGTTGCAACTCACAGTCTGG
GGCATCAAGCAGCTCCAGGCAAGAATCCTGGCTGTGGAAAGATACCTAAAGGATCAACAGCTCCTGGGGA
TTTGGGGTTGCTCTGGAAAACTCATTTGCACCACTGCTGTGCCTTGGAATGCTAGTTGGAGTAATAAATC
TCTGGAACAGATTTGGAATCACACGACCTGGATGGAGTGGGACAGAGAAATTAACAATTACACAAGCTTA
ATACACTCCTTAATTGAAGAATCGCAAAACCAGCAAGAAAAGAATGAACAAGAATTATTGGAATTAGATA
AATGGGCAAGTTTGTGGAATTGGTTTAACATAACAAATTGGCTGTGGTATATAAAATTATTCATAATGAT
AGTAGGAGGCTTGGTAGGTTTAAGAATAGTTTTTGCTGTACTTTCTATAGTGAATAGAGTTAGGCAGGGA
TATTCACCATTATCGTTTCAGACCCACCTCCCAACCCCGAGGGGACCCGACAGGCCCGAAGGAATAGAAG
AAGAAGGTGGAGAGAGAGACAGAGACAGATCCATTCGATTAGTGAACGGATCTCGACGGTATCGCCTTTA
AAAGAAAAGGGGGGATTGGGGGGTACAGTGCAGGGGAAAGAATAGTAGACATAATAGCAACAGACATACA
AACTAAAGAATTACAAAAACAAATTACAAAAATTCAAAATTTTCGGGTTTATTACAGGGACAGCAGAGAT
CCAGTTTATCGATGAGGCCCTTTCGTCTTCACTCGAGGTGCCCGTCAGTGGGCAGAGCGCACATCGCCCA
CAGTCCCCGAGAAGTTGGGGGGAGGGGTCGGCAATTGAACCGGTGCCTAGAGAAGGTGGCGCGGGGTAAA
CTGGGAAAGTGATGTCGTGTACTGGCTCCGCCTTTTTCCCGAGGGTGGGGGAGAACCGTATATAAGTGCA
GTAGTCGCCGTGAACGTTCTTTTTCGCAACGGGTTTGCCGCCAGAACACAGGTAAGTGCCGTGTGTGGTT
CCCGCGGGCCTGGCCTCTTTACGGGTTATGGCCCTTGCGTGCCTTGAATTACTTCCACCTGGCTGCAGTA
CGTGATTCTTGATCCCGAGCTTCGGGTTGGAAGTGGGTGGGAGAGTTCGAGGCCTTGCGCTTAAGGAGCC
CCTTCGCCTCGTGCTTGAGTTGAGGCCTGGCCTGGGCGCTGGGGCCGCCGCGTGCGAATCTGGTGGCACC
TTCGCGCCTGTCTCGCTGCTTTCGATAAGTCTCTAGCCATTTAAAATTTTTGATGACCTGCTGCGACGCT
TTTTTTCTGGCAAGATAGTCTTGTAAATGCGGGCCAAGATCTGCACACTGGTATTTCGGTTTTTGGGGCC
GCGGGCGGCGACGGGGCCCGTGCGTCCCAGCGCACATGTTCGGCGAGGCGGGGCCTGCGAGCGCGGCCAC
CGAGAATCGGACGGGGGTAGTCTCAAGCTGGCCGGCCTGCTCTGGTGCCTGGCCTCGCGCCGCCGTGTAT
CGCCCCGCCCTGGGCGGCAAGGCTGGCCCGGTCGGCACCAGTTGCGTGAGCGGAAAGATGGCCGCTTCCC
GGCCCTGCTGCAGGGAGCTCAAAATGGAGGACGCGGCGCTCGGGAGAGCGGGCGGGTGAGTCACCCACAC
AAAGGAAAAGGGCCTTTCCGTCCTCAGCCGTCGCTTCATGTGACTCCACGGAGTACCGGGCGCCGTCCAG
GCACCTCGATTAGTTCTCGAGCTTTTGGAGTACGTCGTCTTTAGGTTGGGGGGAGGGGTTTTATGCGATG
GAGTTTCCCCACACTGAGTGGGTGGAGACTGAAGTTAGGCCAGCTTGGCACTTGATGTAATTCTCCTTGG
AATTTGCCCTTTTTGAGTTTGGATCTTGGTTCATTCTCAAGCCTCAGACAGTGGTTCAAAGTTTTTTTCT
TCCATTTCAGGTGTCGTGAGGATCCATGGATAGCACCGAGGCAGTGATCAAGGAGTTCATGCGGTTCAAG
GTGCACATGGAGGGCTCCATGAACGGCCACGAGTTCGAGATCGAGGGCGAGGGCGAGGGCCGCCCCTACG
AGGGCACCCAGACCGCCAAGCTGAGGGTGACCAAGGGTGGCCCCCTGCCCTTCTCCTGGGACATCCTGTC
CCCTCAGTTCATGTACGGCTCCAGGGCCTTCACGAAGCACCCCGCCGACATCCCCGACTACTGGAAGCAG
TCCTTCCCCGAGGGCTTCAAGTGGGAGCGCGTGATGAACTTCGAGGACGGCGGCGCCGTGTCCGTGGCCC
AGGACACCTCCCTGGAGGACGGCACCCTGATCTACAAGGTGAAGCTCCGCGGCACCAACTTCCCTCCTGA
CGGCCCCGTAATGCAGAAGAAGACAATGGGCTGGGAAGCATCCACCGAGCGGTTGTACCCCGAGGACGTC
GTGCTGAAGGGCGACATTAAGATGGCCCTGCGCCTGAAGGACGGCGGCCGCTACCTGGCGGACTTCAAGA
CCACCTACAGGGCCAAGAAGCCCGTGCAGATGCCCGGCGCCTTCAACATCGACCGCAAGTTGGACATCAC
ATCCCACAACGAGGACTACACCGTGGTGGAACAGTACGAACGCTCCGTGGCCCGCCACTCCACCGGCGGC
TCCGGTGGCTCCCTGTACAAGCTCGAGAAAATGTCCAAGGATGGTAAGAAAAAGAAGAAGAAGTCAAAAA
CCAAGTGTGTTATCATGTAAGAATTCCTCGAGGGCGGCCGCTCTAGAGTCGACGGGCCGCGGTAACAATT
GTTAACTAACTTAAGCTAGCAACGGTTTCCCTCTAGCGGGATCAATTCCGCCCCCCCCCCCTAACGTTAC
TGGCCGAAGCCGCTTGGAATAAGGCCGGTGTGCGTTTGTCTATATGTTATTTTCCACCATATTGCCGTCT
TTTGGCAATGTGAGGGCCCGGAAACCTGGCCCTGTCTTCTTGACGAGCATTCCTAGGGGTCTTTCCCCTC
TCGCCAAAGGAATGCAAGGTCTGTTGAATGTCGTGAAGGAAGCAGTTCCTCTGGAAGCTTCTTGAAGACA
AACAACGTCTGTAGCGACCCTTTGCAGGCAGCGGAACCCCCCACCTGGCGACAGGTGCCTCTGCGGCCAA
AAGCCACGTGTATAAGATACACCTGCAAAGGCGGCACAACCCCAGTGCCACGTTGTGAGTTGGATAGTTG
TGGAAAGAGTCAAATGGCTCTCCTCAAGCGTATTCAACAAGGGGCTGAAGGATGCCCAGAAGGTACCCCA
TTGTATGGGATCTGATCTGGGGCCTCGGTGCACATGCTTTACATGTGTTTAGTCGAGGTTAAAAAAACGT
CTAGGCCCCCCGAACCACGGGGACGTGGTTTTCCTTTGAAAAACACGATAATACCATGACCGAGTACAAG
CCCACGGTGCGCCTCGCCACCCGCGACGACGTCCCCAGGGCCGTACGCACCCTCGCCGCCGCGTTCGCCG
ACTACCCCGCCACGCGCCACACCGTCGATCCGGACCGCCACATCGAGCGGGTCACCGAGCTGCAAGAACT
CTTCCTCACGCGCGTCGGGCTCGACATCGGCAAGGTGTGGGTCGCGGACGACGGCGCCGCGGTGGCGGTC
TGGACCACGCCGGAGAGCGTCGAAGCGGGGGCGGTGTTCGCCGAGATCGGCCCGCGCATGGCCGAGTTGA
GCGGTTCCCGGCTGGCCGCGCAGCAACAGATGGAAGGCCTCCTGGCGCCGCACCGGCCCAAGGAGCCCGC
GTGGTTCCTGGCCACCGTCGGCGTCTCGCCCGACCACCAGGGCAAGGGTCTGGGCAGCGCCGTCGTGCTC
CCCGGAGTGGAGGCGGCCGAGCGCGCCGGGGTGCCCGCCTTCCTGGAGACCTCCGCGCCCCGCAACCTCC
CCTTCTACGAGCGGCTCGGCTTCACCGTCACCGCCGACGTCGAGGTGCCCGAAGGACCGCGCACCTGGTG
CATGACCCGCAAGCCCGGTGCCTGACCCGGGCGGGGCGCGTCTGGAACAATCAACCTCTGGATTACAAAA
TTTGTGAAAGATTGACTGGTATTCTTAACTATGTTGCTCCTTTTACGCTATGTGGATACGCTGCTTTAAT
GCCTTTGTATCATGCTATTGCTTCCCGTATGGCTTTCATTTTCTCCTCCTTGTATAAATCCTGGTTGCTG
TCTCTTTATGAGGAGTTGTGGCCCGTTGTCAGGCAACGTGGCGTGGTGTGCACTGTGTTTGCTGACGCAA
CCCCCACTGGTTGGGGCATTGCCACCACCTGTCAGCTCCTTTCCGGGACTTTCGCTTTCCCCCTCCCTAT
TGCCACGGCGGAACTCATCGCCGCCTGCCTTGCCCGCTGCTGGACAGGGGCTCGGCTGTTGGGCACTGAC
AATTCCGTGGTGTTGTCGGGGAAGCTGACGTCCTTTCCATGGCTGCTCGCCTGTGTTGCCACCTGGATTC
TGCGCGGGACGTCCTTCTGCTACGTCCCTTCGGCCCTCAATCCAGCGGACCTTCCTTCCCGCGGCCTGCT
GCCGGCTCTGCGGCCTCTTCCGCGTCTTCGCCTTCGCCCTCAGACGAGTCGGATCTCCCTTTGGGCCGCC
TCCCCGCCTGGAATTAATTCTGCAGTCGAGACCTAGAAAAACATGGAGCAATCACAAGTAGCAATACAGC
AGCTACCAATGCTGATTGTGCCTGGCTAGAAGCACAAGAGGAGGAGGAGGTGGGTTTTCCAGTCACACCT
CAGGTACCTTTAAGACCAATGACTTACAAGGCAGCTGTAGATCTTAGCCACTTTTTAAAAGAAAAGAGGG
GACTGGAAGGGCTAATTCACTCCCAACGAAGACAAGATATCCTTGATCTGTGGATCTACCACACACAAGG
CTACTTCCCTGATTAGCAGAACTACACACCAGGGCCAGGGGTCAGATATCCACTGACCTTTGGATGGTGC
TACAAGCTAGTACCAGTTGAGCCAGATAAGGTAGAAGAGGCCAATAAAGGAGAGAACACCAGCTTGTTAC
ACCCTGTGAGCCTGCATGGGATGGATGACCCGGAGAGAGAAGTGTTAGAGTGGAGGTTTGACAGCCGCCT
AGCATTTCATCACGTGGCCCGAGAGCTGCATCCGGAGTACTTCAAGAACTGCTGATATCGAGCTTGCTAC
AAGGGACTTTCCGCTGGGGACTTTCCAGGGAGGCGTGGCCTGGGCGGGACTGGGGAGTGGCGAGCCCTCA
GATCCTGCATATAAGCAGCTGCTTTTTGCCTGTACTGGGTCTCTCTGGTTAGACCAGATCTGAGCCTGGG
AGCTCTCTGGCTAACTAGGGAACCCACTGCTTAAGCCTCAATAAAGCTTGCCTTGAGTGCTTCAAGTAGT
GTGTGCCCGTCTGTTGTGTGACTCTGGTAACTAGAGATCCCTCAGACCCTTTTAGTCAGTGTGGAAAATC
TCTAGCAGTAGTAGTTCATGTCATCTTATTATTCAGTATTTATAACTTGCAAAGAAATGAATATCAGAGA
GTGAGAGGCCTTGACATTGCTAGCGTTTACCGTCGACCTCTAGCTAGAGCTTGGCGTAATCATGGTCATA
GCTGTTTCCTGTGTGAAATTGTTATCCGCTCACAATTCCACACAACATACGAGCCGGAAGCATAAAGTGT
AAAGCCTGGGGTGCCTAATGAGTGAGCTAACTCACATTAATTGCGTTGCGCTCACTGCCCGCTTTCCAGT
CGGGAAACCTGTCGTGCCAGCTGCATTAATGAATCGGCCAACGCGCGGGGAGAGGCGGTTTGCGTATTGG
GCGCTCTTCCGCTTCCTCGCTCACTGACTCGCTGCGCTCGGTCGTTCGGCTGCGGCGAGCGGTATCAGCT
CACTCAAAGGCGGTAATACGGTTATCCACAGAATCAGGGGATAACGCAGGAAAGAACATGTGAGCAAAAG
GCCAGCAAAAGGCCAGGAACCGTAAAAAGGCCGCGTTGCTGGCGTTTTTCCATAGGCTCCGCCCCCCTGA
CGAGCATCACAAAAATCGACGCTCAAGTCAGAGGTGGCGAAACCCGACAGGACTATAAAGATACCAGGCG
TTTCCCCCTGGAAGCTCCCTCGTGCGCTCTCCTGTTCCGACCCTGCCGCTTACCGGATACCTGTCCGCCT
TTCTCCCTTCGGGAAGCGTGGCGCTTTCTCATAGCTCACGCTGTAGGTATCTCAGTTCGGTGTAGGTCGT
TCGCTCCAAGCTGGGCTGTGTGCACGAACCCCCCGTTCAGCCCGACCGCTGCGCCTTATCCGGTAACTAT
CGTCTTGAGTCCAACCCGGTAAGACACGACTTATCGCCACTGGCAGCAGCCACTGGTAACAGGATTAGCA
GAGCGAGGTATGTAGGCGGTGCTACAGAGTTCTTGAAGTGGTGGCCTAACTACGGCTACACTAGAAGAAC
AGTATTTGGTATCTGCGCTCTGCTGAAGCCAGTTACCTTCGGAAAAAGAGTTGGTAGCTCTTGATCCGGC
AAACAAACCACCGCTGGTAGCGGTGGTTTTTTTGTTTGCAAGCAGCAGATTACGCGCAGAAAAAAAGGAT
CTCAAGAAGATCCTTTGATCTTTTCTACGGGGTCTGACGCTCAGTGGAACGAAAACTCACGTTAAGGGAT
TTTGGTCATGAGATTATCAAAAAGGATCTTCACCTAGATCCTTTTAAATTAAAAATGAAGTTTTAAATCA
ATCTAAAGTATATATGAGTAAACTTGGTCTGACAGTTACCAATGCTTAATCAGTGAGGCACCTATCTCAG
CGATCTGTCTATTTCGTTCATCCATAGTTGCCTGACTCCCCGTCGTGTAGATAACTACGATACGGGAGGG
CTTACCATCTGGCCCCAGTGCTGCAATGATACCGCGAGACCCACGCTCACCGGCTCCAGATTTATCAGCA
ATAAACCAGCCAGCCGGAAGGGCCGAGCGCAGAAGTGGTCCTGCAACTTTATCCGCCTCCATCCAGTCTA
TTAATTGTTGCCGGGAAGCTAGAGTAAGTAGTTCGCCAGTTAATAGTTTGCGCAACGTTGTTGCCATTGC
TACAGGCATCGTGGTGTCACGCTCGTCGTTTGGTATGGCTTCATTCAGCTCCGGTTCCCAACGATCAAGG
CGAGTTACATGATCCCCCATGTTGTGCAAAAAAGCGGTTAGCTCCTTCGGTCCTCCGATCGTTGTCAGAA
GTAAGTTGGCCGCAGTGTTATCACTCATGGTTATGGCAGCACTGCATAATTCTCTTACTGTCATGCCATC
CGTAAGATGCTTTTCTGTGACTGGTGAGTACTCAACCAAGTCATTCTGAGAATAGTGTATGCGGCGACCG
AGTTGCTCTTGCCCGGCGTCAATACGGGATAATACCGCGCCACATAGCAGAACTTTAAAAGTGCTCATCA
TTGGAAAACGTTCTTCGGGGCGAAAACTCTCAAGGATCTTACCGCTGTTGAGATCCAGTTCGATGTAACC
CACTCGTGCACCCAACTGATCTTCAGCATCTTTTACTTTCACCAGCGTTTCTGGGTGAGCAAAAACAGGA
AGGCAAAATGCCGCAAAAAAGGGAATAAGGGCGACACGGAAATGTTGAATACTCATACTCTTCCTTTTTC
AATATTATTGAAGCATTTATCAGGGTTATTGTCTCATGAGCGGATACATATTTGAATGTATTTAGAAAAA
TAAACAAATAGGGGTTCCGCGCACATTTCCCCGAAAAGTGCCACCTGACGTCGACGGATCGGGAGATCAA
CTTGTTTATTGCAGCTTATAATGGTTACAAATAAAGCAATAGCATCACAAATTTCACAAATAAAGCATTT
TTTTCACTGCATTCTAGTTGTGGTTTGTCCAAACTCATCAATGTATCTTATCATGTCTGGATCAACTGGA
TAACTCAAGCTAACCAAAATCATCCCAAACTTCCCACCCCATACCCTATTACCACTGCCAATTACCTGTG
GTTTCATTTACTCTAAACCTGTGATTCCTCTGAATTATTTTCATTTTAAAGAAATTGTATTTGTTAAATA
TGTACTACAAACTTAGTAGTT
